>Addgene plasmid #118085 | p5-71 | depositor full sequence | sequence record 222993 | p5-71 sequence 3093 bps
ACGGATCGCTTCATGTGGCAGGAGAAAAAAGACTGCACCGGTGCGTCAGCAGAATATGTGATACAGGATA
TATTCCGCTTCCTCGCTCACTGACTCGCTACGCTCGGTCGTTCGACTGCGGCGAGCGGAAATGGCTTACG
AACGGGGCGGAGATTTCCTGGAAGATGCCAGGAAGATACTTAACAGGGAAGTGAGAGGGCCGCGGCAAAG
CCGTTTTTCCATAGGCTCCGCCCCCCTGACAAGCATCACGAAATCTGACGCTCAAATCAGTGGTGGCGAA
ACCCGACAGGACTATAAAGATACCAGGCGTTTCCCCCTGGCGGCTCCCTCGTGCGCTCTCCTGTTCCTGC
CTTTCGGTTTACCGGTGTCATTCCGCTGTTATGGCCGCGTTTGTCTCATTCCACGCCTGACACTCAGTTC
CGGGTAGGCAGTTCGCTCCAAGCTGGACTGTATGCACGAACCCCCCGTTCAGTCCGACCGCTGCGCCTTA
TCCGGTAACTATCGTCTTGAGTCCAACCCGGAAAGACATGCAAAAGCACCACTGGCAGCAGCCACTGGTA
ATTGATTTAGAGGAGTTAGTCTTGAAGTCATGCGCCGGTTAAGGCTAAACTGAAAGGACAAGTTTTGGTG
ACTGCGCTCCTCCAAGCCAGTTACCTCGGTTCAAAGAGTTGGTAGCTCAGAGAACCTTCGAAAAACCGCC
CTGCAAGGCGGTTTTTTCGTTTTCAGAGCAAGAGATTACGCGCAGACCAAAACGATCTCAAGAAGATCAT
CTTATTAAGGGGTCTGACGCTCAGTGGAACGAAAACTCACGTTAAGGGATTTTGGTCATGAGATTATCAA
AAAGGATCTTCACCTAGATCCTTTTAAATTAAAAATGAAGTTTTAAATCAATCTAAAGTATATATGAGTA
AACTTGGTCTGACAGTTACCAATGCTTAATCAGTGAGGCACCTATCTCAGCGATCTGTCTATTTCGTTCA
TCCATAGTTGCCTGACTCCCCGTCGTGTAGATAACTACGATACGGGAGGGCTTACCATCTGGCCCCAGTG
CTGCAATGATACCGCGAGACCCACGCTCACCGGCTCCAGATTTATCAGCAATAAACCAGCCAGCCGATTC
GAGCTCGCCCGGGGATCGACCAGTTGGTGATTTTGAACTTTTGCTTTGCCACGGAACGGTCTGCGTTGTC
GGGAAGATGCGTGATCTGATCCTTCAACTCAGCAAAAGTTCGATTTATTCAACAAAGCCGCCGTCCCGTC
AAGTCAGCGTAATGCTCTGCCAGTGTTACAACCAATTAACCAATTCTGATTTCCGGTCAAATAAAACGAA
AGGCTCAGTCGAAAGACTGGGCCTTTCGTTTTCTAAACAACTAACGGACAATTCTACCTAGGATCCCTCG
AAAGGAAAAAAAAAATGAACACGATTAACATCGCTAAGAACGACTTCTCTGACATCGAACTGGCTGCTAT
CCCGTTCAACACTCTGGCTGACCATTACGGTGAGCGTTCAGCTCGCGGACAGTTGGCCCTTGAGCATGAG
TCTTACGAGATGGGTGAAGCACGCTTCCGCAAGATGTTTGAGCGTCAACTTAAAGCTGGTGAGGTTGCGG
ATAACGCTGCCGCCAAGCCTCTCATCACTACCCTACTCCCTAAGATGATTGCCCGCATCAACGACTGGTT
TGAGGAAGTGAAAGCTAAGCGCGGCAGGCGCCCGACAGCCTTCCAGTTCCTAAAAGAAATCAAGCCGGAA
GCCGTAGCGTACATCACCATTAAGACCTCTCTGGCTTGCCTAACCAGTGCTGACAATACAACCGTTCAGG
CTGTAGCAAGCGCAATCGGTCGGACCATTGAGGACGAGGCTCGCTTCGGTCGTATCCGTGACCTTGAAGC
TAAGCACTTCAAGAAAAACGTTGAGGAACAACTCAACAAGCGCGTAGGGCACGTCTACAAGGGTGGCTCT
GGCTCTGGCTCGAGCGCCCTCAAAAAAGAATTGCAGGCAAACAAAAAAGAACTTGCGCAGCTGAAGTGGG
AGTTACAAGCTCTGAAAAAGGAACTGGCGCAGTAATGGAGATTTTCAACATGCTCCCTCAATCGGTTGAA
TGTCGCCCTTTTGTCTTTGGCGCTGGTAAACCATATGAA
[86 nt withheld, positions 2140-2225]
T
[63 nt withheld, positions 2227-2289]
AGAAAAAGGAAGAGTATGAGGGAAGCGGTGATCGCCGAAGTATCGACTCAACTATCAGAGGTAGTTGGCG
TCATCGAGCGCCATCTCGAACCGACGTTGCTGGCCGTACATTTGTACGGCTCCGCAGTGGATGGCGGCCT
GAAGCCACACAGTGATATTGATTTGCTGGTTACGGTGACCGTAAGGCTTGATGAAACAACGCGGCGAGCT
TTGATCAACGACCTTTTGGAAACTTCGGCTTCCCCTGGAGAGAGCGAGATTCTCCGCGCTGTAGAAGTCA
CCATTGTTGTGCACGACGACATCATTCCGTGGCGTTATCCAGCTAAGCGCGAACTGCAATTTGGAGAATG
GCAGCGCAATGACATTCTTGCAGGTATCTTCGAGCCAGCCACGATCGACATTGATCTGGCTATCTTGCTG
ACAAAAGCAAGAGAACATAGCGTTGCCTTGGTAGGTCCAGCGGCGGAGGAACTCTTTGATCCGGTTCCTG
AACAGGATCTATTTGAGGCGCTAAATGAAACCTTAACGCTATGGAACTCGCCGCCCGACTGGGCTGGCGA
TGAGCGAAATGTAGTGCTTACGTTGTCCCGCATTTGGTACAGCGCAGTAACCGGCAAAATCGCGCCGAAG
GATGTCGCTGCCGACTGGGCAATGGAGCGCCTGCCGGCCCAGTATCAGCCCGTCATACTTGAAGCTAGAC
AGGCTTATCTTGGACAAGAAGAAGATCGCTTGGCCTCGCGCGCAGATCAGTTGGAAGAATTTGTCCACTA
CGTGAAAGGCGAGATCACCAAGGTAGTCGGCAAA
Features (pLannotate 1.2.2; 8 found; start..end, strand, type, name):
     73..128     -  rep_origin     RSF ori (fragment): Plasmids containing the RSF 1030 origin of replication can be propagated in E. coli cells that contain additional plasmids with compatible origins.
    216..761     -  rep_origin     p15A ori: Plasmids containing the medium-copy-number p15A origin of replication can be propagated in E. coli cells that contain a second plasmid with the ColE1 origin.
    927..1116    -  CDS            bla(M) (fragment): β-lactamase lacking the signal sequence; bla(M); allows cytosolic expression of β-lactamase
   1318..1362    +  terminator     rrnB T1 terminator: transcription terminator T1 from the E. coli rrnB gene
   1415..1951    +  CDS            RPOL_BPT7 (fragment): Experimental evidence at protein level: Swiss-Prot protein existence level 1. Highly processive DNA-dependent RNA polymerase that catalyzes the transcription of class II and class III viral genes. Recognizes a specific promoter sequence and enters first into an 'abortive phase' where very short transcripts are synthesized and released before proceeding to the processive transcription of long RNA chains. Unwinds the double-stranded DNA to expose the coding strand for templating. Participates in the initiation of viral DNA replication presumably by making primers accessible to the DNA polymerase
   2083..2262    +  CDS            M13 gene III (fragment) (sequence partly withheld): pIII; III; minor coat protein
   2265..2289    +  CDS            M13 gene VI (fragment) (sequence withheld): pVI; VI; minor coat protein
   2305..3093    +  CDS            aadA: S3AD_ECOLX - Experimental evidence at protein level: Swiss-Prot protein existence level 1. Mediates bacterial resistance to the antibiotics streptomycin and spectinomycin. From Escherichia coli.
