>Addgene plasmid #118085 | p5-71 | addgene full sequence | sequence record 227374 | Addgene NGS Result
TAAACAACTAACGGACAATTCTACCTAGGATCCCTCGAAAGGAAAAAAAAAATGAACACGATTAACATCG
CTAAGAACGACTTCTCTGACATCGAACTGGCTGCTATCCCGTTCAACACTCTGGCTGACCATTACGGTGA
GCGTTCAGCTCGCGGACAGTTGGCCCTTGAGCATGAGTCTTACGAGATGGGTGAAGCACGCTTCCGCAAG
ATGTTTGAGCGTCAACTTAAAGCTGGTGAGGTTGCGGATAACGCTGCCGCCAAGCCTCTCATCACTACCC
TACTCCCTAAGATGATTGCCCGCATCAACGACTGGTTTGAGGAAGTGAAAGCTAAGCGCGGCAGGCGCCC
GACAGCCTTCCAGTTCCTAAAAGAAATCAAGCCGGAAGCCGTAGCGTACATCACCATTAAGACCTCTCTG
GCTTGCCTAACCAGTGCTGACAATACAACCGTTCAGGCTGTAGCAAGCGCAATCGGTCGGACCATTGAGG
ACGAGGCTCGCTTCGGTCGTATCCGTGACCTTGAAGCTAAGCACTTCAAGAAAAACGTTGAGGAACAACT
CAACAAGCGCGTAGGGCACGTCTACAAGGGTGGCTCTGGCTCTGGCTCGAGCGCCCTCAAAAAAGAATTG
CAGGCAAACAAAAAAGAACTTGCGCAGCTGAAGTGGGAGTTACAAGCTCTGAAAAAGGAACTGGCGCAGT
AATGGAGATTTTCAACATGCTCCCTCAATCGGTTGAATGTCGCCCTTTTGTCTTTGGCGCTGGTAAACCA
TATGAA
[86 nt withheld, positions 777-862]
T
[63 nt withheld, positions 864-926]
AGAAAAAGGAAGAGTATGAGGGAAGCGGTGATCGCCGAAGTATCGACTCAACTATCAGAGGTAGTTGGCG
TCATCGAGCGCCATCTCGAACCGACGTTGCTGGCCGTACATTTGTACGGCTCCGCAGTGGATGGCGGCCT
GAAGCCACACAGTGATATTGATTTGCTGGTTACGGTGACCGTAAGGCTTGATGAAACAACGCGGCGAGCT
TTGATCAACGACCTTTTGGAAACTTCGGCTTCCCCTGGAGAGAGCGAGATTCTCCGCGCTGTAGAAGTCA
CCATTGTTGTGCACGACGACATCATTCCGTGGCGTTATCCAGCTAAGCGCGAACTGCAATTTGGAGAATG
GCAGCGCAATGACATTCTTGCAGGTATCTTCGAGCCAGCCACGATCGACATTGATCTGGCTATCTTGCTG
ACAAAAGCAAGAGAACATAGCGTTGCCTTGGTAGGTCCAGCGGCGGAGGAACTCTTTGATCCGGTTCCTG
AACAGGATCTATTTGAGGCGCTAAATGAAACCTTAACGCTATGGAACTCGCCGCCCGACTGGGCTGGCGA
TGAGCGAAATGTAGTGCTTACGTTGTCCCGCATTTGGTACAGCGCAGTAACCGGCAAAATCGCGCCGAAG
GATGTCGCTGCCGACTGGGCAATGGAGCGCCTGCCGGCCCAGTATCAGCCCGTCATACTTGAAGCTAGAC
AGGCTTATCTTGGACAAGAAGAAGATCGCTTGGCCTCGCGCGCAGATCAGTTGGAAGAATTTGTCCACTA
CGTGAAAGGCGAGATCACCAAGGTAGTCGGCAAAACGGATCGCTTCATGTGGCAGGAGAAAAAAGACTGC
ACCGGTGCGTCAGCAGAATATGTGATACAGGATATATTCCGCTTCCTCGCTCACTGACTCGCTACGCTCG
GTCGTTCGACTGCGGCGAGCGGAAATGGCTTACGAACGGGGCGGAGATTTCCTGGAAGATGCCAGGAAGA
TACTTAACAGGGAAGTGAGAGGGCCGCGGCAAAGCCGTTTTTCCATAGGCTCCGCCCCCCTGACAAGCAT
CACGAAATCTGACGCTCAAATCAGTGGTGGCGAAACCCGACAGGACTATAAAGATACCAGGCGTTTCCCC
CTGGCGGCTCCCTCGTGCGCTCTCCTGTTCCTGCCTTTCGGTTTACCGGTGTCATTCCGCTGTTATGGCC
GCGTTTGTCTCATTCCACGCCTGACACTCAGTTCCGGGTAGGCAGTTCGCTCCAAGCTGGACTGTATGCA
CGAACCCCCCGTTCAGTCCGACCGCTGCGCCTTATCCGGTAACTATCGTCTTGAGTCCAACCCGGAAAGA
CATGCAAAAGCACCACTGGCAGCAGCCACTGGTAATTGATTTAGAGGAGTTAGTCTTGAAGTCATGCGCC
GGTTAAGGCTAAACTGAAAGGACAAGTTTTGGTGACTGCGCTCCTCCAAGCCAGTTACCTCGGTTCAAAG
AGTTGGTAGCTCAGAGAACCTTCGAAAAACCGCCCTGCAAGGCGGTTTTTTCGTTTTCAGAGCAAGAGAT
TACGCGCAGACCAAAACGATCTCAAGAAGATCATCTTATTAAGGGGTCTGACGCTCAGTGGAACGAAAAC
TCACGTTAAGGGATTTTGGTCATGAGATTATCAAAAAGGATCTTCACCTAGATCCTTTTAAATTAAAAAT
GAAGTTTTAAATCAATCTAAAGTATATATGAGTAAACTTGGTCTGACAGTTACCAATGCTTAATCAGTGA
GGCACCTATCTCAGCGATCTGTCTATTTCGTTCATCCATAGTTGCCTGACTCCCCGTCGTGTAGATAACT
ACGATACGGGAGGGCTTACCATCTGGCCCCAGTGCTGCAATGATACCGCGAGACCCACGCTCACCGGCTC
CAGATTTATCAGCAATAAACCAGCCAGCCGATTCGAGCTCGCCCGGGGATCGACCAGTTGGTGATTTTGA
ACTTTTGCTTTGCCACGGAACGGTCTGCGTTGTCGGGAAGATGCGTGATCTGATCCTTCAACTCAGCAAA
AGTTCTATTTATTCAACAAAGCCGCCGTCCCGTCAAGTCAGCGTAATGCTCTGCCAGTGTTACAACCAAT
TAACCAATTCTGATTTCCGGTCAAATAAAACGAAAGGCTCAGTCGAAAGACTGGGCCTTTCGTTTTC
Features (pLannotate 1.2.2; 8 found; start..end, strand, type, name):
     52..588     +  CDS            RPOL_BPT7 (fragment): Experimental evidence at protein level: Swiss-Prot protein existence level 1. Highly processive DNA-dependent RNA polymerase that catalyzes the transcription of class II and class III viral genes. Recognizes a specific promoter sequence and enters first into an 'abortive phase' where very short transcripts are synthesized and released before proceeding to the processive transcription of long RNA chains. Unwinds the double-stranded DNA to expose the coding strand for templating. Participates in the initiation of viral DNA replication presumably by making primers accessible to the DNA polymerase
    720..899     +  CDS            M13 gene III (fragment) (sequence partly withheld): pIII; III; minor coat protein
    902..926     +  CDS            M13 gene VI (fragment) (sequence withheld): pVI; VI; minor coat protein
    942..1730    +  CDS            aadA: S3AD_ECOLX - Experimental evidence at protein level: Swiss-Prot protein existence level 1. Mediates bacterial resistance to the antibiotics streptomycin and spectinomycin. From Escherichia coli.
   1803..1858    -  rep_origin     RSF ori (fragment): Plasmids containing the RSF 1030 origin of replication can be propagated in E. coli cells that contain additional plasmids with compatible origins.
   1946..2491    -  rep_origin     p15A ori: Plasmids containing the medium-copy-number p15A origin of replication can be propagated in E. coli cells that contain a second plasmid with the ColE1 origin.
   2657..2846    -  CDS            bla(M) (fragment): β-lactamase lacking the signal sequence; bla(M); allows cytosolic expression of β-lactamase
   3048..3092    +  terminator     rrnB T1 terminator: transcription terminator T1 from the E. coli rrnB gene
