[The description below was written by a language model from this plasmid's Addgene catalogue record and pLannotate feature annotations shown in this document.]
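Description:
p5-71 is a small (3,093 bp) custom synthetic-biology plasmid for expression in E. coli of the N-terminal half of a split T7 RNA polymerase. It replicates from the medium-copy p15A origin, which is compatible with ColE1-type plasmids and so allows it to be co-maintained with partner plasmids. Selection is by spectinomycin through the aadA aminoglycoside adenylyltransferase gene. The annotation also picks up a short RSF origin fragment and a partial β-lactamase fragment; these look like backbone remnants rather than functional elements, and ampicillin is not listed as a selection.

The payload is the "N-29-1" variant of the N-terminal T7 RNAP fragment, annotated as a roughly 540 bp partial match to T7 RNA polymerase, fused through a linker to "ZA". The stretch between the polymerase fragment and the next annotated feature is unannotated and presumably carries the linker and ZA, but the record does not define ZA further; in split-protein systems of this kind it would be an interaction partner peptide. An rrnB T1 terminator sits upstream of the coding region, where it likely insulates the cassette from read-through transcription. The promoter driving the fusion is neither annotated nor stated. Short M13 gene III and gene VI fragments lie downstream of the fusion and appear to be leftovers from phage-derived cloning material, not intact coat protein genes.

The two feature tables (depositor and sequencing-derived) show the same eight features in the same order and differ only in their start coordinate. The associated work concerns an evolved split RNA polymerase biosensor platform. In that context, this plasmid would supply the N-terminal half, whose assembly with a complementary C-terminal fragment, brought about by a fused binding partner, restores T7 promoter-driven transcription as a readout of interaction.
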