Addgene plasmid #118085: p5-71
Purpose: N-29-1 split N-terminal T7 RNAP variant-linker-ZA expression plasmid
Depositing lab: Bryan Dickinson. Depositing organization: University of Chicago. Publication: Evolution of a split RNA polymerase as a versatile biosensor platform. Pu J, Zinkus-Boltz J, Dickinson BC. Nat Chem Biol. 2017 Apr;13(4):432-438. doi: 10.1038/nchembio.2299. Epub 2017 Feb 13. PubMed 28192413.
Backbone
  Vector backbone: custom
  Total vector size (bp): 3093
  Vector type: Synthetic Biology
Growth in bacteria
  Bacterial resistance: Spectinomycin, 50 μg/mL
  Growth temperature: 37°C
  Growth strain: DH5alpha
  Copy number: Unknown
Gene/Insert
  Gene/Insert name: N-29-1 split N-terminal T7 RNAP variant-linker-ZA expression plasmid
  Cloning method: Gibson Cloning
  Sequencing primers: 5′ taaacaactaacggacaattctacctaG; 3′ CATGCCAGTTCTTTTGGGTATTCC
Terms and licenses: Academic/Nonprofit Terms; Industry Terms: Not Available to Industry
How to cite: p5-71 was a gift from Bryan Dickinson (Addgene plasmid # 118085 ; http://n2t.net/addgene:118085 ; RRID:Addgene_118085)
